Addgene plasmid #228076: mCit(S1h-S3h)3-gs
Purpose: Mammalian expression of coiled coil segments (S1h-S3h)x3, with short flexible linkers and N-terminal mCitrine; for phase separation and forming of liquid condensates in mammalian cells.
Depositing lab: Roman Jerala. Depositing organization: National Institute of Chemistry. Publication: Programmable de novo designed coiled coil-mediated phase separation in mammalian cells. Ramsak M, Ramirez DA, Hough LE, Shirts MR, Vidmar S, Elersic Filipic K, Anderluh G, Jerala R. Nat Commun. 2023 Dec 2;14(1):7973. doi: 10.1038/s41467-023-43742-w. PubMed 38042897.
Backbone
  Vector backbone: pcDNA
  Vector type: Mammalian Expression
Growth in bacteria
  Bacterial resistance: Ampicillin, 100 μg/mL
  Growth temperature: 37°C
  Growth strain: DH5alpha
  Copy number: High Copy
Gene/Insert
  Gene/Insert name: mCit, S1h, S3h
  Species: Synthetic
  Cloning method: Gibson Cloning
Terms and licenses: Academic/Nonprofit Terms; Industry Terms: Not Available to Industry
How to cite: mCit(S1h-S3h)3-gs was a gift from Roman Jerala (Addgene plasmid # 228076 ; http://n2t.net/addgene:228076 ; RRID:Addgene_228076)
