[The description below was written by a language model from this plasmid's Addgene catalogue record and pLannotate feature annotations shown in this document.]
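Description:
mCit(S1h-S3h)3-gs is a 6,669 nt mammalian expression plasmid built on a pcDNA backbone. It is maintained in E. coli through a high-copy ColE1/pUC-type origin and selected with ampicillin via the AmpR (β-lactamase) gene and its own promoter. The backbone also carries an f1 phage origin and a second cassette in which the SV40 enhancer/early promoter drives neo, terminated by an SV40 polyadenylation signal. This cassette would allow G418 selection of transfected mammalian cells, although the record does not say it is used that way. Several short annotations (bom, HIV-1 LTR, ble, lacI, and an extra SV40 promoter fragment) are partial matches that appear to be backbone remnants rather than functional parts.

The payload is a fully synthetic fusion protein assembled by Gibson cloning and expressed from the human CMV immediate-early enhancer and promoter, with the bGH polyadenylation signal downstream. Flanking T7 and SP6 promoters are typical pcDNA elements. The annotated reading frame begins with a short histidine tag (a partial match to 9xHis) followed directly by Citrine, corresponding to the N-terminal mCitrine in the catalogue entry. The region between Citrine and the SP6 site is not annotated. According to the catalogue description, it should encode three repeats of the de novo designed coiled-coil segments S1h and S3h joined by short flexible linkers. The multivalent coiled-coil interactions are intended to drive phase separation, so the protein forms liquid condensates in mammalian cells that can be followed by mCitrine fluorescence. The plasmid is used to study and engineer programmable coiled-coil-mediated condensates.
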