Features (pLannotate 1.2.2; 22 found; start..end, strand, type, name):
     28..80      -  misc_feature   bom (fragment): basis of mobility region from pBR322
    235..614     +  enhancer       CMV enhancer: human cytomegalovirus immediate early enhancer
    615..818     +  promoter       CMV promoter: human cytomegalovirus (CMV) immediate early promoter
    814..847     +  LTR            5' LTR (truncated) (fragment): truncated 5' long terminal repeat (LTR) from HIV-1
    863..881     +  promoter       T7 promoter: promoter for bacteriophage T7 RNA polymerase
    953..970     +  CDS            9xHis (fragment): 9xHis affinity tag
    971..1687    +  CDS            Citrine: enhanced variant of YFP (Heikal et al., 2001) mammalian codon-optimized
   2222..2240    -  promoter       SP6 promoter: promoter for bacteriophage SP6 RNA polymerase
   2266..2490    +  polyA_signal   bGH poly(A) signal: bovine growth hormone polyadenylation signal
   2494..2515    +  promoter       SV40 promoter (fragment): SV40 enhancer and early promoter
   2536..2964    +  rep_origin     f1 ori (sequence partly withheld): f1 bacteriophage origin of replication; arrow indicates direction of (+) strand synthesis
   2978..3307    +  promoter       SV40 promoter: SV40 enhancer and early promoter
   3374..4165    +  CDS            neo: KKA2_KLEPN - Also known as kan, nptII. Experimental evidence at protein level: Swiss-Prot protein existence level 1. Resistance to kanamycin, neomycin, paromomycin, ribostamycin, butirosin and gentamicin B. From Klebsiella pneumoniae.
   4189..4347    +  CDS            ble (fragment): BLE_KLEPN - Experimental evidence at protein level: Swiss-Prot protein existence level 1. Binding protein with a strong affinity to the bleomycin family of antibiotics. Binds to CL990; an antimitotic-antibiotic compound. From Klebsiella pneumoniae.
   4342..4463    +  polyA_signal   SV40 poly(A) signal: SV40 polyadenylation signal
   4536..4552    -  protein_bind   lac operator: The lac repressor binds to the lac operator to inhibit transcription in E. coli. This inhibition can be relieved by adding lactose or isopropyl-β-D-thiogalactopyranoside (IPTG). lac repressor encoded by lacI
   4560..4590    -  promoter       lac promoter: promoter for the E. coli lac operon
   4605..4626    -  protein_bind   CAP binding site: CAP binding activates transcription in the presence of cAMP. E. coli catabolite activator protein
   4639..4731    -  CDS            lacI (fragment): lac repressor; lacI; The lac repressor binds to the lac operator to inhibit transcription in E. coli. This inhibition can be relieved by adding lactose or isopropyl-β-D-thiogalactopyranoside (IPTG).
   4914..5502    -  rep_origin     ori: high-copy-number ColE1/pMB1/pBR322/pUC origin of replication
   5673..6533    -  CDS            AmpR: β-lactamase; bla; confers resistance to ampicillin, carbenicillin, and related antibiotics
   6534..6638    -  promoter       AmpR promoter: bla
>Addgene plasmid #228076 | mCit(S1h-S3h)3-gs | addgene full sequence | sequence record 454655 | Addgene NGS Result
GACGGATCGGGAGATCTCCCGATCCCCTATGGTGCACTCTCAGTACAATCTGCTCTGATGCCGCATAGTT
AAGCCAGTATCTGCTCCCTGCTTGTGTGTTGGAGGTCGCTGAGTAGTGCGCGAGCAAAATTTAAGCTACA
ACAAGGCAAGGCTTGACCGACAATTGCATGAAGAATCTGCTTAGGGTTAGGCGTTTTGCGCTGCTTCGCG
ATGTACGGGCCAGATATACGCGTTGACATTGATTATTGACTAGTTATTAATAGTAATCAATTACGGGGTC
ATTAGTTCATAGCCCATATATGGAGTTCCGCGTTACATAACTTACGGTAAATGGCCCGCCTGGCTGACCG
CCCAACGACCCCCGCCCATTGACGTCAATAATGACGTATGTTCCCATAGTAACGCCAATAGGGACTTTCC
ATTGACGTCAATGGGTGGAGTATTTACGGTAAACTGCCCACTTGGCAGTACATCAAGTGTATCATATGCC
AAGTACGCCCCCTATTGACGTCAATGACGGTAAATGGCCCGCCTGGCATTATGCCCAGTACATGACCTTA
TGGGACTTTCCTACTTGGCAGTACATCTACGTATTAGTCATCGCTATTACCATGGTGATGCGGTTTTGGC
AGTACATCAATGGGCGTGGATAGCGGTTTGACTCACGGGGATTTCCAAGTCTCCACCCCATTGACGTCAA
TGGGAGTTTGTTTTGGCACCAAAATCAACGGGACTTTCCAAAATGTCGTAACAACTCCGCCCCATTGACG
CAAATGGGCGGTAGGCGTGTACGGTGGGAGGTCTATATAAGCAGAGCTCTCTGGCTAACTAGAGAACCCA
CTGCTTACTGGCTTATCGAAATTAATACGACTCACTATAGGGAGACCCAAGCTTGGTACCGAGCTCGGAT
CCACTAGTAACGGCCGCCAGTGTGCTGGAATTCGCCACCATGCACCACCACCACCACCACATGGTGAGCA
AGGGCGAGGAGCTGTTCACCGGGGTGGTGCCCATCCTGGTCGAGCTGGACGGCGACGTAAACGGCCACAA
GTTCAGCGTGTCCGGCGAGGGCGAGGGCGATGCCACCTACGGCAAGCTGACCCTGAAGTTCATCTGCACC
ACCGGCAAGCTGCCCGTGCCCTGGCCCACCCTCGTGACCACCTTCGGCTACGGCCTGATGTGCTTCGCCC
GCTACCCCGACCACATGAAGCAGCACGACTTCTTCAAGTCCGCCATGCCCGAAGGCTACGTCCAGGAGCG
CACCATCTTCTTCAAGGACGACGGCAACTACAAGACCCGCGCCGAGGTGAAGTTCGAGGGCGACACCCTG
GTGAACTGCATCGAGCTGAAGGGCATCGACTTCAAGGAGGACGGCAACATCCTGGGGCACAAGCTGGAGT
ACAACTACAACAGCCACAACGTCTATATCATGGCCGACAAGCAGAAGAACGGCATCAAGGTGAACTTCAA
GATCCGCCACAACATCGAGGACGGCAGCGTGCAGCTCGCCGACCACTACCAGCAGAACACCCCCATCGGC
GACGGCCCCGTGCTGCTGCCCGACAACCACTACCTGAGCTACCAGTCCGCCCTGAGCAAAGACCCCAACG
AGAAGCGCGATCACATGGTCCTGCTGGAGTTCGTGACCGCCGCCGGGATCACTCTCGGCATGGACGAGCT
GTACAAGGGCAGTGGATCAGGAGGGTCAAAGATTGCAGCCTTGAAAGAAGAAATCGCAGCCCTTGAGCAA
AAGAATGCCGCTTTGAAGGAAGGATCAGGATCTGGGCCCGGTAGCGGCGAAATTGCTGCGCTGGAGGAAG
AAAACGCGGCACTTGAGCAGAAAATTGCCGCCCTGAAGGAGGGAAGTGGCAGTGGGGGTTCCAAAATAGC
AGCGCTTAAGGAGGAAATTGCCGCACTGGAGCAGAAAAATGCGGCCCTCAAAGAAGGCTCAGGTAGTGGT
GGGTCCGAAATCGCCGCACTCGAGGAGGAAAACGCGGCGCTTGAGCAAAAGATCGCTGCCCTTAAAGAGG
GCTCCGGGTCCGGACCAGGATCCGGGAAGATAGCTGCGCTGAAGGAAGAGATTGCGGCTCTCGAGCAAAA
GAACGCTGCACTGAAAGAGGGGAGCGGGTCAGGGGGCTCTGAGATCGCAGCACTGGAAGAAGAAAATGCT
GCGCTGGAGCAGAAAATCGCAGCCTTGAAGGAGTAATCTAGAGGGCCCTATTCTATAGTGTCACCTAAAT
GCTAGAGCTCGCTGATCAGCCTCGACTGTGCCTTCTAGTTGCCAGCCATCTGTTGTTTGCCCCTCCCCCG
TGCCTTCCTTGACCCTGGAAGGTGCCACTCCCACTGTCCTTTCCTAATAAAATGAGGAAATTGCATCGCA
TTGTCTGAGTAGGTGTCATTCTATTCTGGGGGGTGGGGTGGGGCAGGACAGCAAGGGGGAGGATTGGGAA
GACAATAGCAGGCATGCTGGGGATGCGGTGGGCTCTATGGCTTCTGAGGCGGAAAGAACCAGCTGGGGCT
CTAGGGGGTATCCCC
[124 nt withheld, positions 2536-2659]
C
[91 nt withheld, positions 2661-2751]
A
[49 nt withheld, positions 2753-2801]
CCTTTGACGTTGGAGTCCACGTTCTTT
[37 nt withheld, positions 2829-2865]
ACCCTATCTCGGTCTATTCTTTTGATTTATAAGGGATTTTGCCGATTTCGGCCTATTGGTTAAAAAATGA
GCTGATTTAACAAAAATTTAACGCGAATTAATTCTGTGGAATGTGTGTCAGTTAGGGTGTGGAAAGTCCC
CAGGCTCCCCAGCAGGCAGAAGTATGCAAAGCATGCATCTCAATTAGTCAGCAACCAGGTGTGGAAAGTC
CCCAGGCTCCCCAGCAGGCAGAAGTATGCAAAGCATGCATCTCAATTAGTCAGCAACCATAGTCCCGCCC
CTAACTCCGCCCATCCCGCCCCTAACTCCGCCCAGTTCCGCCCATTCTCCGCCCCATGGCTGACTAATTT
TTTTTATTTATGCAGAGGCCGAGGCCGCCTCTGCCTCTGAGCTATTCCAGAAGTAGTGAGGAGGCTTTTT
TGGAGGCCTAGGCTTTTGCAAAAAGCTCCCGGGAGCTTGTATATCCATTTTCGGATCTGATCAAGAGACA
GGATGAGGATCGTTTCGCATGATTGAACAAGATGGATTGCACGCAGGTTCTCCGGCCGCTTGGGTGGAGA
GGCTATTCGGCTATGACTGGGCACAACAGACAATCGGCTGCTCTGATGCCGCCGTGTTCCGGCTGTCAGC
GCAGGGGCGCCCGGTTCTTTTTGTCAAGACCGACCTGTCCGGTGCCCTGAATGAACTGCAGGACGAGGCA
GCGCGGCTATCGTGGCTGGCCACGACGGGCGTTCCTTGCGCAGCTGTGCTCGACGTTGTCACTGAAGCGG
GAAGGGACTGGCTGCTATTGGGCGAAGTGCCGGGGCAGGATCTCCTGTCATCTCACCTTGCTCCTGCCGA
GAAAGTATCCATCATGGCTGATGCAATGCGGCGGCTGCATACGCTTGATCCGGCTACCTGCCCATTCGAC
CACCAAGCGAAACATCGCATCGAGCGAGCACGTACTCGGATGGAAGCCGGTCTTGTCGATCAGGATGATC
TGGACGAAGAGCATCAGGGGCTCGCGCCAGCCGAACTGTTCGCCAGGCTCAAGGCGCGCATGCCCGACGG
CGAGGATCTCGTCGTGACCCATGGCGATGCCTGCTTGCCGAATATCATGGTGGAAAATGGCCGCTTTTCT
GGATTCATCGACTGTGGCCGGCTGGGTGTGGCGGACCGCTATCAGGACATAGCGTTGGCTACCCGTGATA
TTGCTGAAGAGCTTGGCGGCGAATGGGCTGACCGCTTCCTCGTGCTTTACGGTATCGCCGCTCCCGATTC
GCAGCGCATCGCCTTCTATCGCCTTCTTGACGAGTTCTTCTGAGCGGGACTCTGGGGTTCGAAATGACCG
ACCAAGCGACGCCCAACCTGCCATCACGAGATTTCGATTCCACCGCCGCCTTCTATGAAAGGTTGGGCTT
CGGAATCGTTTTCCGGGACGCCGGCTGGATGATCCTCCAGCGCGGGGATCTCATGCTGGAGTTCTTCGCC
CACCCCAACTTGTTTATTGCAGCTTATAATGGTTACAAATAAAGCAATAGCATCACAAATTTCACAAATA
AAGCATTTTTTTCACTGCATTCTAGTTGTGGTTTGTCCAAACTCATCAATGTATCTTATCATGTCTGTAT
ACCGTCGACCTCTAGCTAGAGCTTGGCGTAATCATGGTCATAGCTGTTTCCTGTGTGAAATTGTTATCCG
CTCACAATTCCACACAACATACGAGCCGGAAGCATAAAGTGTAAAGCCTGGGGTGCCTAATGAGTGAGCT
AACTCACATTAATTGCGTTGCGCTCACTGCCCGCTTTCCAGTCGGGAAACCTGTCGTGCCAGCTGCATTA
ATGAATCGGCCAACGCGCGGGGAGAGGCGGTTTGCGTATTGGGCGCTCTTCCGCTTCCTCGCTCACTGAC
TCGCTGCGCTCGGTCGTTCGGCTGCGGCGAGCGGTATCAGCTCACTCAAAGGCGGTAATACGGTTATCCA
CAGAATCAGGGGATAACGCAGGAAAGAACATGTGAGCAAAAGGCCAGCAAAAGGCCAGGAACCGTAAAAA
GGCCGCGTTGCTGGCGTTTTTCCATAGGCTCCGCCCCCCTGACGAGCATCACAAAAATCGACGCTCAAGT
CAGAGGTGGCGAAACCCGACAGGACTATAAAGATACCAGGCGTTTCCCCCTGGAAGCTCCCTCGTGCGCT
CTCCTGTTCCGACCCTGCCGCTTACCGGATACCTGTCCGCCTTTCTCCCTTCGGGAAGCGTGGCGCTTTC
TCATAGCTCACGCTGTAGGTATCTCAGTTCGGTGTAGGTCGTTCGCTCCAAGCTGGGCTGTGTGCACGAA
CCCCCCGTTCAGCCCGACCGCTGCGCCTTATCCGGTAACTATCGTCTTGAGTCCAACCCGGTAAGACACG
ACTTATCGCCACTGGCAGCAGCCACTGGTAACAGGATTAGCAGAGCGAGGTATGTAGGCGGTGCTACAGA
GTTCTTGAAGTGGTGGCCTAACTACGGCTACACTAGAAGAACAGTATTTGGTATCTGCGCTCTGCTGAAG
CCAGTTACCTTCGGAAAAAGAGTTGGTAGCTCTTGATCCGGCAAACAAACCACCGCTGGTAGCGGTGGTT
TTTTTGTTTGCAAGCAGCAGATTACGCGCAGAAAAAAAGGATCTCAAGAAGATCCTTTGATCTTTTCTAC
GGGGTCTGACGCTCAGTGGAACGAAAACTCACGTTAAGGGATTTTGGTCATGAGATTATCAAAAAGGATC
TTCACCTAGATCCTTTTAAATTAAAAATGAAGTTTTAAATCAATCTAAAGTATATATGAGTAAACTTGGT
CTGACAGTTACCAATGCTTAATCAGTGAGGCACCTATCTCAGCGATCTGTCTATTTCGTTCATCCATAGT
TGCCTGACTCCCCGTCGTGTAGATAACTACGATACGGGAGGGCTTACCATCTGGCCCCAGTGCTGCAATG
ATACCGCGAGACCCACGCTCACCGGCTCCAGATTTATCAGCAATAAACCAGCCAGCCGGAAGGGCCGAGC
GCAGAAGTGGTCCTGCAACTTTATCCGCCTCCATCCAGTCTATTAATTGTTGCCGGGAAGCTAGAGTAAG
TAGTTCGCCAGTTAATAGTTTGCGCAACGTTGTTGCCATTGCTACAGGCATCGTGGTGTCACGCTCGTCG
TTTGGTATGGCTTCATTCAGCTCCGGTTCCCAACGATCAAGGCGAGTTACATGATCCCCCATGTTGTGCA
AAAAAGCGGTTAGCTCCTTCGGTCCTCCGATCGTTGTCAGAAGTAAGTTGGCCGCAGTGTTATCACTCAT
GGTTATGGCAGCACTGCATAATTCTCTTACTGTCATGCCATCCGTAAGATGCTTTTCTGTGACTGGTGAG
TACTCAACCAAGTCATTCTGAGAATAGTGTATGCGGCGACCGAGTTGCTCTTGCCCGGCGTCAATACGGG
ATAATACCGCGCCACATAGCAGAACTTTAAAAGTGCTCATCATTGGAAAACGTTCTTCGGGGCGAAAACT
CTCAAGGATCTTACCGCTGTTGAGATCCAGTTCGATGTAACCCACTCGTGCACCCAACTGATCTTCAGCA
TCTTTTACTTTCACCAGCGTTTCTGGGTGAGCAAAAACAGGAAGGCAAAATGCCGCAAAAAAGGGAATAA
GGGCGACACGGAAATGTTGAATACTCATACTCTTCCTTTTTCAATATTATTGAAGCATTTATCAGGGTTA
TTGTCTCATGAGCGGATACATATTTGAATGTATTTAGAAAAATAAACAAATAGGGGTTCCGCGCACATTT
CCCCGAAAAGTGCCACCTGACGTC
